>Addgene plasmid #146049 | pAc5.1B-EGFP-DmTral-LSm-R21EE23KS13AI15A-V5His6_C | addgene full sequence | sequence record 333964 | Addgene NGS Result
AACCATTATTATCATGACATTAACCTATAAAAATAGGCGTATCACGAGGCCCTTTCGTCTTCAAGAATTA
ATTCTATATTCTAAAAACACAAATGATACTTCTAAAAAAAAATCATGAATGGCATCAACTCTGAATCAAA
TCTTTGCAGATGCACCTACTTCTCATTTCCACTGTCACATCATTTTTCCAGATCTCGCTGCCTGTTATGT
GGCCCACAAACCAAGACACGTTTTATGGCCATTAAAGCTGGCTGATCGTCGCCAAACACCAAATACATAA
TGAATATGTACACATTCGAGAAAGAAGCGATCAAAGAAGCGTCTTCGGGCGGAGTAGGAGAATGCGGAGG
AGAAGGAGAACGAGCTGATCTAGTATCTCTCCACAATCCAATGCCAACTGACCAACTGGCCATATTCGGA
GCAATTTGAAGCCAATTTCCATCGCCTGGCGATCGCTCCATTCTTGGCTATATGTTTTTCACCGTTACCC
GGGGCCATTTTCAAAGACTCGTCGGCAAGATAAGATTGTGTCACTCGCTGTCTCTCTTCATTTGTCGAAG
AATGCTGAGGAATTTCGCGATGACGTCGGCGAGTATTTTGAAGAATGAGAATAATTTGTATTTATACGAA
AATCAGTTAGTGGAATTTTCTACAAAAACATGTTATCTATAGATAATTTTGTTGCAAAATATGTTGACTA
TGACAAAGATTGTATGTATATACCTTTAATGTATTCTCATTTTCTTATGTATTTATAATGGCAATGATGA
TACTGATGATATTTTAAGATGATGCCAGACCAAAAGGCTTGAATTTCTGCGTCTTTTGCCGAACGCAGTG
CATGTGCAATTGTTGTTTTTTGGAATATTCAATTTTCGGACTGTCCGCTTTGATTTCAGTTTCTTGGCTT
ATTCAAAAAGCAAAGTAAAGCCAAAAAAGCGAGATGGCAATACCAAATGCGGCAAAACGGTAGTGGAAGG
AAAGGGGTGCGGGGCAGCGGAAGGAAGGGTGGGGCGGGGCGTGGCGGGGTCTGTGGCTGGGCGCGACGTC
ACCGACGTTGGAGCCACTCCTTTGACCATGTGTGCGTGTGTGTATTATTCGTGTCTCGCCACTCGCCGGT
TGTTTTTTTCTTTTTATGCTGCGCTCTCTCTAGCGCCATCTCGCTTACGCATGCTCAACGCACCGCATGT
TGCCGTTTCCTTTTATGCGTCATTTTGGCTCGAAATAGGCAATTATTTAAACAAAGATTAGTCAACGAAA
ACGCTAAAATAAATAAGTCTACAATATGGTTACTTATTGCCATGTGTGTGCAGCCAACGATAGCAACAAA
AGCAACAACACAGGTGGCTTTCCCTCTTTCACTTTTTGTTTGCAAGCCGCGTGCGAGCAAGACGGCACGA
CCGGCAAACGCAATTACGCTGACAAAGAGCAGACGAAGTTTTGGCGAAAAACATCAAGGCGCCTGATACG
AATGCATTTGCAATAACAATTGCGATATTTAATATTGTTTATGAAGCTGTTTGACTTCAAAACACACAAA
AAAAAAAATAAAACAAATTATTTGAAAGAGAATTAGGAATCGGACGCTTATCGTTAGGGTAACAACAAGA
AATGCTTACTGAGTCACAGCCTCTGGAAAACTGCCGCAAGCCAGAGAGAGAGAGAAAAAGAGGGAGAGCA
GCTTAGACCGCATGTGCTTGTGTGTGAGGCGTCTCTCTCTTCGTCTCTGTTGCGCAAACGCATAGACTGC
ACTGAAAAAATCGATTACCTATTTTTTATGAATGAATATTTGCACTATTACTATTCAAAACTATTAAGAT
AGCAATCACATTCAATAGCCAAATACTATACCACCTGAGCGATGCAACGAAATGATCAATTTGAGCAAAA
ATGCTGCATATTTAGGACGGCATCATTATAGAAATGCTTCTTGCTGTGTACTTTTCTCTCGTCTGGCAGC
TGTTTCGCCGTTATTGTTAAAACCGGCTTAAGTTAGGTGTGTTTTCTACGACTAGTGAATGCCCTACTAG
AAGATGTGTGTTGCACAAAATGTCCCTGGAATAACCAATTTGAAGTGCAGATAGCAGTAAACGTAAGCTA
ATATGAATATTATTTAACTGTAATGTTTTAATATCGCTGGACATTACTAATAAACCCACTATAAACACAT
GTACATATGTATGTTTTGGCATACAATGAGTAGTTGGGGAAAAAATGTGTAAAAGCACCGTGACCATCAC
AGCATAAAGATAACCAGCTGAAGTATCGAATATGAGTAACCCCCAAATTGAATCACATGCCGCAACTGAT
AGGACCCATGGAAGTACACTCTTCATGGCGATATACAAGACACACACAAGCACGAACACCCAGTTGCGGA
GGAAATTCTCCGTAAATGAAAACCCAATCGGCGAACAATTCATACCCATATATGGTAAAAGTTTTGAACG
CGACTTGAGAGCGGAGAGCATTGCGGCTGATAAGGTTTTAGCGCTAAGCGGGCTTTATAAAACGGGCTGC
GGGACCAGTTTTCATATCACTACCGTTTGAGTTCTTGTGCTGTGTGGATACTCCTCCCGACACAAAGCCG
CTCCATCAGCCAGCAGTCGTCTAATCCAGAGACCCCGGATCGGGGTACCATCATGGTGAGCAAGGGCGAG
GAGCTGTTCACCGGGGTGGTGCCCATCCTGGTCGAGCTGGACGGCGACGTAAACGGCCACAAGTTCAGCG
TGTCCGGCGAGGGCGAGGGCGATGCCACCTACGGCAAGCTGACCCTGAAGTTCATCTGCACCACCGGCAA
GCTGCCCGTGCCCTGGCCCACCCTCGTGACCACCCTGACCTACGGCGTGCAGTGCTTCAGCCGCTACCCC
GACCACATGAAGCAGCACGACTTCTTCAAGTCCGCCATGCCCGAAGGCTACGTCCAGGAGCGCACCATCT
TCTTCAAGGACGACGGCAACTACAAGACCCGCGCCGAGGTGAAGTTCGAGGGCGACACCCTGGTGAACCG
CATCGAGCTGAAGGGCATCGACTTCAAGGAGGACGGCAACATCCTGGGGCACAAGCTGGAGTACAACTAC
AACAGCCACAACGTCTATATCATGGCCGACAAGCAGAAGAACGGCATCAAGGTGAACTTCAAGATCCGCC
ACAACATCGAGGACGGCAGCGTGCAGCTCGCCGACCACTACCAGCAGAACACCCCCATCGGCGACGGCCC
CGTGCTGCTGCCCGACAACCACTACCTGAGCACCCAGTCCGCCCTGAGCAAAGACCCCAACGAGAAGCGC
GATCACATGGTCCTGCTGGAGTTCGTGACCGCCGCCGGGATCACTCTCGGCATGGACGAGCTGTACAAGC
CAAGCTTGAATTCTATGAGCGGGGGATTACCGGAGTTGGGCTCCAAAATCGCGCTCGCGTCCAAGGCGGA
CATTGAGTACAAGGGCCGCCTGTACACGGTGGATCCGCAGGAGTGCACCATTGCGCTCTCGAGTGTGCGA
TCCTTCGGTACAGAAGATCGGGACACCCAGTTCCAGATAGCGCCGCAATCGCAGATCTACGACTACATCC
TCTTCCGTGGCTCGGACATCAAGGACATTCGCGTTGTCAACAACCACACGCTGCCGCACCACAATGACCC
GGCGATCATGCAGGCGCAGCTCGGCGGCCGCTCGAGTCTAGAGGGCCCGCGGTTCGAAGGTAAGCCTATC
CCTAACCCTCTCCTCGGTCTCGATTCTACGCGTACCGGTCATCATCACCATCACCATTGAGTTTAAACCC
GCTGATCAGCCTCGACTGTGCCTTCTAAGGCCTGAGCTCGCTGATCAGCCTCGATCGAGGATCCAGACAT
GATAAGATACATTGATGAGTTTGGACAAACCACAACTAGAATGCAGTGAAAAAAATGCTTTATTTGTGAA
ATTTGTGATGCTATTGCTTTATTTGTAACCATTATAAGCTGCAATAAACAAGTTAACAACAACAATTGCA
TTCATTTTATGTTTCAGGTTCAGGGGGAGGTGTGGGAGGTTTTTTAAAGCAAGTAAAACCTCTACAAATG
TGGTATGGCTGATTATGATCAGTCGACCGATGCCCTTGAGAGCCTTCAACCCAGTCAGCTCCTTCCGGTG
GGCGCGGGGCATGACTATCGTCGCCGCACTTATGACTGTCTTCTTTATCATGCAACTCGTAGGACAGGTG
CCGGCAGCGCTCTGGGTCATTTTCGGCGAGGACCGCTTTCGCTGGAGCGCGACGATGATCGGCCTGTCGC
TTGCGGTATTCGGAATCTTGCACGCCCTCGCTCAAGCCTTCGTCACTGGTCCCGCCACCAAACGTTTCGG
CGAGAAGCAGGCCATTATCGCCGGCATGGCGGCCGACGCGCTGGGCTACGTCTTGCTGGCGTTCGCGACG
CGAGGCTGGATGGCCTTCCCCATTATGATTCTTCTCGCTTCCGGCGGCATCGGGATGCCCGCGTTGCAGG
CCATGCTGTCCAGGCAGGTAGATGACGACCATCAGGGACAGCTTCAAGGCCAGCAAAAGGCCAGGAACCG
TAAAAAGGCCGCGTTGCTGGCGTTTTTCCATAGGCTCCGCCCCCCTGACGAGCATCACAAAAATCGACGC
TCAAGTCAGAGGTGGCGAAACCCGACAGGACTATAAAGATACCAGGCGTTTCCCCCTGGAAGCTCCCTCG
TGCGCTCTCCTGTTCCGACCCTGCCGCTTACCGGATACCTGTCCGCCTTTCTCCCTTCGGGAAGCGTGGC
GCTTTCTCATAGCTCACGCTGTAGGTATCTCAGTTCGGTGTAGGTCGTTCGCTCCAAGCTGGGCTGTGTG
CACGAACCCCCCGTTCAGCCCGACCGCTGCGCCTTATCCGGTAACTATCGTCTTGAGTCCAACCCGGTAA
GACACGACTTATCGCCACTGGCAGCAGCCACTGGTAACAGGATTAGCAGAGCGAGGTATGTAGGCGGTGC
TACAGAGTTCTTGAAGTGGTGGCCTAACTACGGCTACACTAGAAGGACAGTATTTGGTATCTGCGCTCTG
CTGAAGCCAGTTACCTTCGGAAAAAGAGTTGGTAGCTCTTGATCCGGCAAACAAACCACCGCTGGTAGCG
GTGGTTTTTTTGTTTGCAAGCAGCAGATTACGCGCAGAAAAAAAGGATCTCAAGAAGATCCTTTGATCTT
TTCTACGGGGTCTGACGCTCAGTGGAACGAAAACTCACGTTAAGGGATTTTGGTCATGAGATTATCAAAA
AGGATCTTCACCTAGATCCTTTTAAATTAAAAATGAAGTTTTAAATCAATCTAAAGTATATATGAGTAAA
CTTGGTCTGACAGTTACCAATGCTTAATCAGTGAGGCACCTATCTCAGCGATCTGTCTATTTCGTTCATC
CATAGTTGCCTGACTCCCCGTCGTGTAGATAACTACGATACGGGAGGGCTTACCATCTGGCCCCAGTGCT
GCAATGATACCGCGAGACCCACGCTCACCGGCTCCAGATTTATCAGCAATAAACCAGCCAGCCGGAAGGG
CCGAGCGCAGAAGTGGTCCTGCAACTTTATCCGCCTCCATCCAGTCTATTAATTGTTGCCGGGAAGCTAG
AGTAAGTAGTTCGCCAGTTAATAGTTTGCGCAACGTTGTTGCCATTGCTGCAGGCATCGTGGTGTCACGC
TCGTCGTTTGGTATGGCTTCATTCAGCTCCGGTTCCCAACGATCAAGGCGAGTTACATGATCCCCCATGT
TGTGCAAAAAAGCGGTTAGCTCCTTCGGTCCTCCGATCGTTGTCAGAAGTAAGTTGGCCGCAGTGTTATC
ACTCATGGTTATGGCAGCACTGCATAATTCTCTTACTGTCATGCCATCCGTAAGATGCTTTTCTGTGACT
GGTGAGTACTCAACCAAGTCATTCTGAGAATAGTGTATGCGGCGACCGAGTTGCTCTTGCCCGGCGTCAA
CACGGGATAATACCGCGCCACATAGCAGAACTTTAAAAGTGCTCATCATTGGAAAACGTTCTTCGGGGCG
AAAACTCTCAAGGATCTTACCGCTGTTGAGATCCAGTTCGATGTAACCCACTCGTGCACCCAACTGATCT
TCAGCATCTTTTACTTTCACCAGCGTTTCTGGGTGAGCAAAAACAGGAAGGCAAAATGCCGCAAAAAAGG
GAATAAGGGCGACACGGAAATGTTGAATACTCATACTCTTCCTTTTTCAATATTATTGAAGCATTTATCA
GGGTTATTGTCTCATGAGCGGATACATATTTGAATGTATTTAGAAAAATAAACAAATAGGGGTTCCGCGC
ACATTTCCCCGAAAAGTGCCACCTGACGTCTAAGA
Features (pLannotate 1.2.2; 10 found; start..end, strand, type, name):
    114..2623    +  promoter       Ac5 promoter: Drosophila melanogaster actin 5C promoter
   2643..3359    +  CDS            EGFP: EGFP is a basic (constitutively fluorescent) green fluorescent protein published in 1996, derived from Aequorea victoria. It is reported to be a rapidly-maturing weak dimer with moderate acid sensitivity.
   3375..3677    +  CDS            LSM14B (fragment): LS14B_HUMAN - Also known as C20orf40 From Homo sapiens (Human).
   3699..3740    +  CDS            V5 tag: epitope tag from simian virus 5
   3840..3974    -  polyA_signal   SV40 poly(A) signal: SV40 polyadenylation signal
   3997..4081    -  CDS            large T antigen (fragment): large T antigen from SV40 (simian virus 40)
   4082..4529    +  CDS            TcR (fragment): tetracycline efflux protein; tet; confers resistance to tetracycline
   4575..5163    -  rep_origin     ori: high-copy-number ColE1/pMB1/pBR322/pUC origin of replication
   5334..6194    -  CDS            AmpR: β-lactamase; bla; confers resistance to ampicillin, carbenicillin, and related antibiotics
   6195..6299    -  promoter       AmpR promoter: bla
