[The description below was written by a language model from this plasmid's Addgene catalogue record and pLannotate feature annotations shown in this document.]
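Description:
pAc5.1B-EGFP-DmTral-LSm-R21EE23KS13AI15A-V5His6_C is a 6,335 nt insect expression plasmid for producing a GFP-tagged, mutated fragment of the Drosophila melanogaster protein Trailer Hitch (Tral, also called LSm15) in fly cells. The catalogue lists the backbone as unknown, although the name points to a pAc5.1B-type vector. This fits the annotated layout, in which the Drosophila actin 5C (Ac5) promoter, a strong constitutive promoter in insect cells, sits upstream of the coding region and an SV40 polyadenylation signal lies downstream. In bacteria the plasmid is maintained through a ColE1/pUC-type origin and selected with ampicillin via the β-lactamase gene and its own promoter. The record lists it as low copy even though the origin is annotated as a high-copy type. Short annotated fragments of SV40 large T antigen and a tetracycline resistance gene appear to be non-functional backbone remnants.

The open reading frame begins with EGFP, followed by an insert of about 300 nt. The annotation tool labels this insert as a fragment of human LSM14B, which presumably reflects homology, since the catalogue identifies it as the fly Tral LSm domain. It carries four substitutions (S13A, I15A, R21E and E23K) plus one silent change relative to the reference sequence. A V5 epitope lies just downstream, and the name indicates a C-terminal V5-His6 tag, although the His6 was not annotated and the record does not state whether these tags are read in frame with the insert. The associated study examined how Trailer Hitch and EDC3 associate with DCP1 and Me31B in distinct protein complexes. The construct is therefore suited to localisation or interaction assays that compare this LSm-domain mutant with the wild-type domain, though the record does not state the specific effect of the mutations.
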