Addgene plasmid #146049: pAc5.1B-EGFP-DmTral-LSm-R21EE23KS13AI15A-V5His6_C
Purpose: Insect Expression of DmTral-LSmR21EE23KS13AI15A
Depositing lab: Elisa Izaurralde. Depositing organization: Max Planck Institute for Developmental Biology. Publication: Similar modes of interaction enable Trailer Hitch and EDC3 to associate with DCP1 and Me31B in distinct protein complexes. Tritschler F, Eulalio A, Helms S, Schmidt S, Coles M, Weichenrieder O, Izaurralde E, Truffault V. Mol Cell Biol. 2008 Nov . 28(21):6695-708. 10.1128/MCB.00759-08 PubMed 18765641.
Backbone
  Vector backbone: Unknown
  Vector type: Insect Expression
Growth in bacteria
  Bacterial resistance: Ampicillin, 100 μg/mL
  Growth temperature: 37°C
  Growth strain: DH5alpha
  Copy number: Low Copy
Gene/Insert
  Gene/Insert name: DmTral-LSmR21EE23KS13AI15A (alt names: Trailer Hitch; Dm LSm27)
  Species: D. melanogaster (fly)
  Mutation: S13A, I15A, R21E, E23K, one silent mutation A198C compared to the sequence given by: NCBI:NM_140328.4 or UniProt Q9VTZ0.
  Entrez Gene: tral (a.k.a. Dmel_CG10686, BEST:GH08269, CG10686, DmLSm15, Dmel\CG10686, LSm15, Lsm15, Scd6p, TRAL, Tral, anon-EST:Posey139, anon-WO0172774.89, anon-WO02059370.24, p67, p70)
  Cloning method: Unknown
Terms and licenses: Academic/Nonprofit Terms; Industry Terms: Not Available to Industry
Depositor comments: Plasmids from this collection were made available to the research community and donated after the lab closed. Please note that the sequence provided by the depositing laboratory may be theoretical/predicted or based on Sanger sequencing results. There may be discrepancies between sequencing results obtained by Addgene and the depositor sequence. If an Addgene verified sequence is not available, please contact before placing your order to request that our lab fully sequence the plasmid.
How to cite: pAc5.1B-EGFP-DmTral-LSm-R21EE23KS13AI15A-V5His6_C was a gift from Elisa Izaurralde (Addgene plasmid # 146049 ; http://n2t.net/addgene:146049 ; RRID:Addgene_146049)
